Addgene plasmid #42470: CPSF7A
Purpose: Bacterial expression for structure determination; may not be full ORF
Depositing lab: Nicola Burgess-Brown. Depositing organization: University of Oxford.
Backbone
  Vector backbone: pNIC28-Bsa4
  Backbone manufacturer: SGC
  Vector type: Bacterial Expression
Growth in bacteria
  Bacterial resistance: Kanamycin, 50 μg/mL
  Growth temperature: 37°C
  Growth strain: Mach1 ;
  Copy number: High Copy
Gene/Insert
  Gene/Insert name: CPSF7A (alt names: CPSF7; gi|24432016; PDB:3N9U)
  Species: H. sapiens (human)
  Insert size (bp): 499
  Mutation: See Comments
  Entrez Gene: CPSF7 (a.k.a. CFIm59)
  Tag / fusion protein: His6-TEV (N terminal on insert)
  Cloning method: Ligation Independent Cloning
  Sequencing primers: 5′ T7; 3′ T7-term
Terms and licenses: Academic/Nonprofit Terms; Industry Terms: Not Available to Industry
Depositor comments: http://www.thesgc.org/structures/3N9U/ Use BL21(DE3)-R3-pRARE2 strain for expression.
How to cite: CPSF7A was a gift from Nicola Burgess-Brown (Addgene plasmid # 42470 ; http://n2t.net/addgene:42470 ; RRID:Addgene_42470)
