[The description below was written by a language model from this plasmid's Addgene catalogue record.]
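Description:
CPSF7A is a bacterial expression plasmid built on the pNIC28-Bsa4 backbone from the Structural Genomics Consortium, made to produce a fragment of human CPSF7 (also called CFIm59, a subunit of the mammalian cleavage factor I complex involved in pre-mRNA 3′ end processing) for structure determination. It is a high-copy plasmid propagated in E. coli under kanamycin selection. The record does not name the origin of replication or give a feature table, so the details of the backbone elements cannot be confirmed here.

The insert is about 499 bp of human CPSF7 sequence, introduced by ligation-independent cloning. The record notes that it may not represent the full open reading frame, which is consistent with a domain-sized construct chosen for crystallography, and it is linked to a deposited structure. The mutation field only points to the depositor comments, which do not list any specific sequence changes, so any differences from the reference sequence are not stated. The protein is expressed with an N-terminal hexahistidine tag followed by a TEV protease cleavage site. This allows purification by immobilised metal affinity chromatography, after which the tag can be removed by proteolysis.

The promoter is not named explicitly. However, the T7 and T7-terminator sequencing primers and the recommended DE3 lysogen expression host indicate a T7 RNA polymerase-driven cassette. The recommended host also carries a rare-codon tRNA plasmid, which helps translation of human coding sequence in bacteria. The construct is typically used for recombinant production of this CPSF7 fragment for structural and biochemical work.
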