>Addgene plasmid #42470 | CPSF7A | depositor partial sequence | sequence record 57302 | CPSF7A sequence 499 bps
CATATGCACCATCATCATCATCATTCTTCTGGTGTAGATCTGGGTACCGAGAACCTGTACTTCCAATCCA
TGGAACCACCTCCTCCTGTTCGCCAGGAGCCATCTCCCAAGCCCAACAACAAGACCCCTGCAATTCTGTA
TACCTACAGTGGCCTGCGTAATAGACGAGCTGCCGTTTATGTGGGCAGCTTCTCCTGGTGGACCACAGAC
CAGCAGCTGATCCAGGTTATTCGCTCTATAGGAGTCTATGATGTGGTGGAGTTGAAATTTGCAGAGAATC
GAGCAAATGGCCAGTCCAAAGGGTATGCTGAGGTGGTGGTAGCCTCTGAAAACTCTGTCCACAAATTGTT
GGAACTCCTACCAGGGAAAGTTCTTAATGGAGAAAAAGTGGACGTGAGGCCGGCCACCCGGCAGAACCTG
TCACAGTTTGAGGCACAGGCTCGGAAACGTGAGTGTGTCCGAGTCCCAAGATGACAGTAAAGGTGGATAC
GGATCCGAA
