>Addgene plasmid #42470 | CPSF7A | addgene partial sequence | sequence record 59837 | T7 5'-TAATACGACTCACTATAGGG-3'
ATTCCCCTCTAGAAATAATTTTGTTTAACTTTAAGAAGGAGATATACATATGCACCATCATCATCATCAT
TCTTCTGGTGTAGATCTGGGTACCGAGAACCTGTACTTCCAATCCATGGAACCACCTCCTCCTGTTCGCC
AGGAGCCATCTCCCAAGCCCAACAACAAGACCCCTGCAATTCTGTATACCTACAGTGGCCTGCGTAATAG
ACGAGCTGCCGTTTATGTGGGCAGCTTCTCCTGGTGGACCACAGACCAGCAGCTGATCCAGGTTATTCGC
TCTATAGGAGTCTATGATGTGGTGGAGTTGAAATTTGCAGAGAATCGAGCAAATGGCCAGTCCAAAGGGT
ATGCTGAGGTGGTGGTAGCCTCTGAAAACTCTGTCCACAAATTGTTGGAACTCCTACCAGGGAAAGTTCT
TAATGGAGAAAAAGTGGACGTGAGGCCGGCCACCCGGCAGAACCTGTCACAGTTTGAGGCACAGGCTCGG
AAACGTGAGTGTGTCCGAGTCCCAAGATGACAGTAAAGGTGGATACGGATCCGAATTCGAGCTCCGTCGA
CAAGCTTGCGGCCGCACTCGAGCACCACCACCACCACCACTGAGATCCGGCTGCTAACAAAGCCCGAAAG
GAAGCTGAGTTGGCTGCTGCCACCGCTGAGCAATAACTAGCATAACCCCTTGGGGCCTCTAAACGGGTCT
TGAGGGGTTTTTTGCTGAAAGGAGGAACTATATCCGGATTGGCGAATGGG
[124 nt withheld, positions 751-874]
C
[53 nt withheld, positions 876-928]
